Addgene plasmid #48357: pHJ18
Purpose: Targets beta-Tubulin for Cre-lox mediated knockout in T. brucei, Puromycin//Gancyclovir selectable
Depositing lab: George Cross. Depositing organization: Rockefeller University. Publication: Strategies to construct null and conditional null Trypanosoma brucei mutants using Cre-recombinase and loxP. Kim HS, Li Z, Boothroyd C, Cross GA. Mol Biochem Parasitol. 2013 Aug 13;191(1):16-19. doi: 10.1016/j.molbiopara.2013.08.001. PubMed 23954366.
Backbone
  Vector backbone: pHD309
  Backbone manufacturer: Cross Lab
  Total vector size (bp): 5820
  Vector type: Cre/Lox ; Knockout in T. Brucei
  Selectable markers: Puromycin ; Gancyclovir
Growth in bacteria
  Bacterial resistance: Ampicillin, 100 μg/mL
  Growth temperature: 37°C
  Growth strain: DH5alpha
  Copy number: Unknown
Gene/Insert
  Gene/Insert name: Partial beta-TUB followed by 5' ALD UTR-loxP-SAS-PUR-Ty1-TK-loxP-3' ALD UTR
  Species: T. brucei
  Cloning method: Unknown
  Sequencing primers: 5′ tb#44 CTGGTTAGTATGGACTTCTCTAGA; 3′ pBRrevBam
Terms and licenses: Academic/Nonprofit Terms; Industry Terms: Not Available to Industry
Depositor comments: For additional information, see http://tryps.rockefeller.edu/trypsru2_cre-lox.html There are several mismatches between Addgene's quality control sequence and the reference sequence from the depositing lab; most notably in the beta-tubulin ORF, HSV thymidine kinase and the T. brucei Aldolase 3'UTR. These mismatches should not affect plasmid function.
How to cite: pHJ18 was a gift from George Cross (Addgene plasmid # 48357 ; http://n2t.net/addgene:48357 ; RRID:Addgene_48357)
