[The description below was written by a language model from this plasmid's Addgene catalogue record and pLannotate feature annotations shown in this document.]
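Description:
pHJ18 is a 5,820 bp Cre/lox vector for Trypanosoma brucei, built on the pHD309 backbone and designed to integrate at the beta-tubulin locus. In E. coli it is maintained by a ColE1/pMB1-type origin and selected with ampicillin through the bla gene and its own promoter. Short remnants of the tetracycline resistance gene, bom, rop and lacI are also annotated; these appear to be non-functional pBR322-derived leftovers.

The payload begins with a partial beta-tubulin open reading frame. The automated annotation labels it as two fragments resembling plant and snail tubulins, which reflects sequence conservation, since the record gives the species as T. brucei. This segment presumably supplies the homology for targeting the tubulin array. Downstream lies a cassette flanked by aldolase 5' and 3' UTR sequences, which in trypanosomes provide the RNA processing signals for expression. No dedicated promoter is listed in the record. Between two same-orientation loxP sites sit a splice acceptor site and a fusion of puromycin N-acetyltransferase, a Ty1 epitope tag and herpes simplex virus thymidine kinase.

This arrangement allows positive selection of integrants with puromycin. After Cre recombinase is expressed, the floxed cassette is excised, and cells that have lost it can be enriched with ganciclovir because they no longer carry thymidine kinase. The marker can therefore be removed and reused, in line with the associated work on building null and conditional null T. brucei mutants. The depositor notes several mismatches between the quality-control and reference sequences, in beta-tubulin, thymidine kinase and the aldolase 3' UTR, which are not expected to affect function.
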