Features (pLannotate 1.2.2; 13 found; start..end, strand, type, name):
      3..557     +  CDS            TUBB1 (fragment): TBB1_DAUCA - Experimental evidence at protein level: Swiss-Prot protein existence level 1. Tubulin is the major constituent of microtubules. It binds two moles of GTP, one at an exchangeable site on the beta chain and one at a non-exchangeable site on the alpha chain. From Daucus carota (Wild carrot).
    559..846     +  CDS            TBB_LYMST (fragment): Experimental evidence at transcript level: Swiss-Prot protein existence level 2. Tubulin is the major constituent of microtubules. It binds two moles of GTP, one at an exchangeable site on the beta chain and one at a non-exchangeable site on the alpha chain. From Lymnaea stagnalis (Great pond snail) (Helix stagnalis).
   1109..1142    +  protein_bind   loxP: Cre-mediated recombination occurs in the 8-bp core sequence (GCATACAT). Cre recombinase
   1311..1908    +  CDS            PuroR (fragment): puromycin N-acetyltransferase; pac from Streptomyces; confers resistance to puromycin
   1950..3080    +  CDS            HSV TK: herpes simplex virus thymidine kinase confers sensitivity to nucleoside analogs such as acyclovir or ganciclovir
   3087..3120    +  protein_bind   loxP: Cre-mediated recombination occurs in the 8-bp core sequence (GCATACAT). Cre recombinase
   3303..3578    +  CDS            TcR (fragment): tetracycline efflux protein; tet; confers resistance to tetracycline
   3578..3628    -  misc_feature   bom (fragment): basis of mobility region from pBR322
   3730..3765    -  CDS            rop (fragment): Rop protein, which maintains plasmids at low copy number; rop
   3860..3964    +  promoter       AmpR promoter: bla
   3965..4825    +  CDS            AmpR: β-lactamase; bla; confers resistance to ampicillin, carbenicillin, and related antibiotics
   4996..5584    +  rep_origin     ori: high-copy-number ColE1/pMB1/pBR322/pUC origin of replication
   5767..3       +  CDS            lacI (fragment) (across the origin): lac repressor; lacI; The lac repressor binds to the lac operator to inhibit transcription in E. coli. This inhibition can be relieved by adding lactose or isopropyl-β-D-thiogalactopyranoside (IPTG).
>Addgene plasmid #48357 | pHJ18 | depositor full sequence | sequence record 70046 | pHJ18 sequence 5820 bps
CTGACCGTATCATGATGACTTTCTCCATCATCCCATCCCCCAAGGTGTCCGACACTGTCGTCGAGCCGTA
CAATACGACTCTCTCCGTGCACCAACTTGTGGAAAACTCCGATGAGTCGATGTGCATTGACAACGAGGCA
CTGTACGATATTTGCTTCCGCACCCTGAAACTGACAACACCAACGTTCGGTGACCTGAACCACTTGGTGT
CTGCTGTTGTGTCCGGCGTCACCTGCTGCCTGCGCTTCCCTGGTCAGTTGAACTCTGACCTCCGTAAGTT
GGCTGTGAACCTTGTCCCATTCCCGCGTCTGCACTTCTTCATGATGGGCTTCGCCCCGCTGACCAGCCGC
GGCTCGCAGCAGTACCGCGGTCTCTCCGTGCCCGAGCTAACGCAGCAGATGTTCGATGCGAAAAACATGA
TGCAAGCTGCAGATCCTCGTCACGGCCGCTACCTGACAGCGTCTGCACTCTTCCGCGGCCGCATGTCGAC
GAAGGAGGTTGATGAGCAGATGCTGAACGTGCAGAACAAGAACTCGTCCTACTTCATTGAGTGGATCGAT
CCCGAACAACATCAAGTCCTCTGTTTGCGATATCCCACCCAAGGGACTCAAGATGGCTGTCACCTTCATT
GGCAACAACACCTGCATCCAGGAGATGTTCCGCCGTGTGGGAGAGCAGTTCACCCTCATGTTCCGTCGCA
AGGCGTTCTTGCACTGGTACACTGGCGAGGGTATGGACGAGATGGAATTCACGGAGGCAGAGTCCAACAT
GAACGATCTCGTGTCTGAGTACCAGCAGTACCAGGATGCCACGATTGAGGAGGAGGGCGAGTTCGACGAG
GAGGAGCAATACTAGACGCGGACGGGGCATTTCCCGTTCGTCATTAGCAGTAGGTAATGAAGATGCTCGA
GGGTGCTCAAGCTGTGTAGCGCACGCGTTTCCTTACATATTTCTCTAACAGGCACGGAAGCCTAACAAAT
ACACTTGGCTTATTTTTTTGCCCCCTCATGTCTTGTACAAATATTTGCGATAGCTTAGCTATCAGCCACA
TTAATCAAACAAGTATACCAACAAGCCCGAAAACATAAACTCAACTGCAACGAAGCTTATAACTTCGTAT
AGCATACATTATACGAAGTTATACCGGTACACGTTCTCGTCGGCCGGCCGCTGCACGCGCCTTCGAGTTT
TTTTTCCTTTTCCCCATTTTTTTCAACTTGAAGACTTCAATTACACCAAAAAATAAAATTCACAAACTTG
GTATTCCTTTGTGTTACATTCTTGATCGCTCGCACTGACATTACAGATCTATGACCGAGTACAAGCCCAC
GGTGCGCCTCGCCACCCGCGACGACGTCCCCAGGGCCGTACGCACCCTCGCCGCCGCGTTCGCCGACTAC
CCCGCCACGCGCCACACCGTCGATCCAGACCGCCACATCGAGCGGGTCACCGAGCTGCAAGAACTCTTCC
TCACGCGCGTCGGGCTCGACATCGGCAAGGTGTGGGTCGCGGACGACGGCGCAGCAGTGGCGGTCTGGAC
CACGCCGGAGAGCGTCGAAGCGGGGGCGGTGTTCGCCGAGATCGGCCCGCGCATGGCCGAGTTGAGCGGT
TCCCGGCTGGCCGCGCAGCAACAGATGGAAGGCCTCCTGGCGCCGCACCGGCCCAAGGAGCCCGCGTGGT
TCCTGGCCACCGTCGGCGTCTCGCCCGACCACCAGGGCAAGGGTCTGGGCAGCGCCGTCGTGCTCCCCGG
AGTGGAGGCGGCCGAGCGCGCCGGGGTGCCCGCCTTCCTGGAGACCTCCGCGCCCCGCAACCTCCCCTTC
TACGAGCGGCTCGGCTTCACCGTCACCGCCGACGTCGAGGTGCCCGAAGGACCGCGCACTTGGTGCATGA
CCCGCAAGCCCGGTGCCTCTAGAGAAGTCCATACTAACCAGGACCCACTTGACGCCACCATGGCCTCGTA
CCCCGGCCATCAACACGCGTCTGCGTTCGACCAGGCTGCGCGTTCTCGCGGCCATAGCAACCGACGTACG
GCGTTGCGCCCTCGCCGGCAGCAAGAAGCCACGGAAGTCCGCCCGGAGCAGAAAATGCCCACGCTACTGC
GGGTTTATATAGACGGTCCCCACGGGATGGGGAAAACCACCACCACGCAACTGCTGGTGGCCCTGGGTTC
GCGCGACGATATCGTCTACGTACCCGAGCCGATGACTTACTGGCGGGTGCTGGGGGCTTCCGAGACAATC
GCGAACATCTACACCACACAACACCGCCTCGACCAGGGTGAGATATCGGCCGGGGACGCGGCGGTGGTAA
TGACAAGCGCCCAGATAACAATGGGCATGCCTTATGCCGTGACCGACGCCGTTCTGGCTCCTCATATCGG
GGGGGAGGCTGGGAGCTCACATGCCCCGCCCCCGGCCCTCACCCTCATCTTCGACCGCCATCCCATCGCC
GCCCTCCTGTGCTACCCGGCCGCGCGGTACCTTATGGGCAGCATGACCCCCCAGGCCGTGCTGGCGTTCG
TGGCCCTCATCCCGCCGACCTTGCCCGGCACCAACATCGTGCTTGGGGCCCTTCCGGAGGACAGACACAT
CGACCGCCTGGCCAAACGCCAGCGCCCCGGCGAGCGGCTGGACCTGGCTATGCTGGCTGCGATTCGCCGC
GTTTACGGGCTACTTGCCAATACGGTGCGGTATCTGCAGTGCGGCGGGTCGTGGCGGGAGGACTGGGGAC
AGCTTTCGGGGACGGCCGTGCCGCCCCAGGGTGCCGAGCCCCAGAGCAACGCGGGCCCACGACCCCATAT
CGGGGACACGTTATTTACCCTGTTTCGGGCCCCCGAGTTGCTGGCCCCCAACGGCGACCTGTATAACGTG
TTTGCCTGGGCCTTGGACGTCTTGGCCAAACGCCTCCGTTCCATGCACGTCTTTATCCTGGATTACGACC
AATCGCCCGCCGGCTGCCGGGACGCCCTGCTGCAACTTACCTCCGGGATGGTCCAGACCCACGTCACCAC
CCCCGGCTCCATACCGACGATATGCGACCTGGCGCGCACGTTTGCCCGGGAGATGGGGGAGGCTAACTGA
GAATTCATAACTTCGTATAGCATACATTATACGAAGTTATGGATCCTGCCCATTTAGTTAGTTGGCTTTT
CCCTTGTCTCGTGTCTTTTCCGTGGAAAGGTTCCCGGAGTAATCTGATGGCACAGCAGGGAGGTGCGCCT
GCAGGTTGGTTAGGAAGGGGGGATGATGTAAAAGAAGAAAATGGGGGGATTCGAGCCCCCTTGCAGGCAT
GCAAGCTAGCCAGATCCTCTACGCCGGACGCATCGTGGCCGGCATCACCGGCGCCACAGGTGCGGTTGCT
GGCGCCTATATCGCCGACATCACCGATGGGGAAGATCGGGCTCGCCACTTCGGGCTCATGAGCGCTTGTT
TCGGCGTGGGTATGGTGGCAGGCCCCGTGGCCGGGGGACTGTTGGGCGCCATCTCCTTGCACCATTCCTT
GCGGCGGCGGTGCTCAACGGCCTCAACCTACTACTGGGCTGCTTCCTAATGCAGGAGTCGCATAAGGGAG
AGCGTCGATATGGTGCACTCTCAGTACAATCTGCTCTGATGCCGCATAGTTAAGCCAGCCCCGACACCCG
CCAACACCCGCTGACGCGCCCTGACGGGCTTGTCTGCTCCCGGCATCCGCTTACAGACAAGCTGTGACCG
TCTCCGGGAGCTGCATGTGTCAGAGGTTTTCACCGTCATCACCGAAACGCGCGAGACGAAAGGGCCTCGT
GATACGCCTATTTTTATAGGTTAATGTCATGATAATAATGGTTTCTTAGACGTCAGGTGGCACTTTTCGG
GGAAATGTGCGCGGAACCCCTATTTGTTTATTTTTCTAAATACATTCAAATATGTATCCGCTCATGAGAC
AATAACCCTGATAAATGCTTCAATAATATTGAAAAAGGAAGAGTATGAGTATTCAACATTTCCGTGTCGC
CCTTATTCCCTTTTTTGCGGCATTTTGCCTTCCTGTTTTTGCTCACCCAGAAACGCTGGTGAAAGTAAAA
GATGCTGAAGATCAGTTGGGTGCACGAGTGGGTTACATCGAACTGGATCTCAACAGCGGTAAGATCCTTG
AGAGTTTTCGCCCCGAAGAACGTTTTCCAATGATGAGCACTTTTAAAGTTCTGCTATGTGGCGCGGTATT
ATCCCGTATTGACGCCGGGCAAGAGCAACTCGGTCGCCGCATACACTATTCTCAGAATGACTTGGTTGAG
TACTCACCAGTCACAGAAAAGCATCTTACGGATGGCATGACAGTAAGAGAATTATGCAGTGCTGCCATAA
CCATGAGTGATAACACTGCGGCCAACTTACTTCTGACAACGATCGGAGGACCGAAGGAGCTAACCGCTTT
TTTGCACAACATGGGGGATCATGTAACTCGCCTTGATCGTTGGGAACCGGAGCTGAATGAAGCCATACCA
AACGACGAGCGTGACACCACGATGCCTGTAGCAATGGCAACAACGTTGCGCAAACTATTAACTGGCGAAC
TACTTACTCTAGCTTCCCGGCAACAATTAATAGACTGGATGGAGGCGGATAAAGTTGCAGGACCACTTCT
GCGCTCGGCCCTTCCGGCTGGCTGGTTTATTGCTGATAAATCTGGAGCCGGTGAGCGTGGGTCTCGCGGT
ATCATTGCAGCACTGGGGCCAGATGGTAAGCCCTCCCGTATCGTAGTTATCTACACGACGGGGAGTCAGG
CAACTATGGATGAACGAAATAGACAGATCGCTGAGATAGGTGCCTCACTGATTAAGCATTGGTAACTGTC
AGACCAAGTTTACTCATATATACTTTAGATTGATTTAAAACTTCATTTTTAATTTAAAAGGATCTAGGTG
AAGATCCTTTTTGATAATCTCATGACCAAAATCCCTTAACGTGAGTTTTCGTTCCACTGAGCGTCAGACC
CCGTAGAAAAGATCAAAGGATCTTCTTGAGATCCTTTTTTTCTGCGCGTAATCTGCTGCTTGCAAACAAA
AAAACCACCGCTACCAGCGGTGGTTTGTTTGCCGGATCAAGAGCTACCAACTCTTTTTCCGAAGGTAACT
GGCTTCAGCAGAGCGCAGATACCAAATACTGTCCTTCTAGTGTAGCCGTAGTTAGGCCACCACTTCAAGA
ACTCTGTAGCACCGCCTACATACCTCGCTCTGCTAATCCTGTTACCAGTGGCTGCTGCCAGTGGCGATAA
GTCGTGTCTTACCGGGTTGGACTCAAGACGATAGTTACCGGATAAGGCGCAGCGGTCGGGCTGAACGGGG
GGTTCGTGCACACAGCCCAGCTTGGAGCGAACGACCTACACCGAACTGAGATACCTACAGCGTGAGCTAT
GAGAAAGCGCCACGCTTCCCGAAGGGAGAAAGGCGGACAGGTATCCGGTAAGCGGCAGGGTCGGAACAGG
AGAGCGCACGAGGGAGCTTCCAGGGGGAAACGCCTGGTATCTTTATAGTCCTGTCGGGTTTCGCCACCTC
TGACTTGAGCGTCGATTTTTGTGATGCTCGTCAGGGGGGCGGAGCCTATGGAAAAACGCCAGCAACGCGG
CCTTTTTACGGTTCCTGGCCTTTTGCTGGCCTTTTGCTCACATGTTCTTTCCTGCGTTATCCCCTGATTC
TGTGGATAACCGTATTACCGCCTTTGAGTGAGCTGATACCGCTCGCCGCAGCCGAACGACCGAGCGCAGC
GAGTCAGTGAGCGAGGAAGCGGAAGAGCGCCCAATACGCAAACCGCCTCTCCCCGCGCGTTGGCCGATTC
ATTAATGCAG
