>Addgene plasmid #48357 | pHJ18 | addgene partial sequence | sequence record 72730 | puro-variant-R 5'-gtgggcttgtactcggtcat-3'
GTCAGTGCGAGCGATCAAGAATGTAACACAAAGGAATACCAAGTTTGTGAATTTTATTTTTTGGTGTAAT
TGAAGTCTTCAAGTTGAAAAAAATGGGGAAAAGGAAAAAAAACTCGAAGGCGCGTGCAGCGGCCGGCCGA
CGAGAACGTGTACCGGTATAACTTCGTATAATGTATGCTATACGAAGTTATAAGCTTCGTTGCAGTTGAG
TTTCTGTTTTCGGGCTTGTTGGTATACTTGTTTGATTAATGTGGCTGATAGCTAAGCTATCGCAAATATT
TGTACAAGACATGAGGGGGCAAAAAAATAAGCCAAGTGTATTTGTTAGGCTTCCGTGCCTGTTAGAGAAA
TATGTAAGGAAACGCGTGCGCTACACAGCTTGAGCACCCTCGAGCATCTTCATTACCTACTGCTAATGAC
GAACGGGAAATGCCCCGTCCGCGTCTAGTATTGCTCCTCCTCGTCGAACTCGCCCTCCTCCTCAATCGTG
GCATCCTGGTACTGCTGGTACTCAGACACGAGATCGTTCATGTTGGACTCTGCCTCCGTGAATTCCATCT
CGTCCATACCCTCGCCAGTGTACCAGTGCAAGAACGCCTTGCGACGGAACATGAGGGTGAACTGCTCTCC
CACACGGCGGAACATCTCCTGGATGCAGGTGTTGTTGCCAATGAAGGTGACAGCCATCTTGAGTCCCTTG
GGTGGGATATCGCAAACAGAGGACTTGATGTTGTTCGGGATCTCCACTCAATGAAGTAGGACGAGTTCTT
GTTCTGCACGTTCAGCATCTGCTCATCAACCTCCTTCGTCGACATGCGGCCGCGGAAGAGTGCAGACGCT
GTCAGGTAGCGGCCGTGACGAGGATCTGCAGCTTGCATCATGTTTTTCGCATCGAACATCTGCTGCGTTA
GCTCGGGCACGGAGAGACCGCGGTACTGCTGCGAGCCGCGGCTGGTCAGCGGGGCGAAGCCCATCATGAA
GAAGTGCAGACGCGGGAATGGGACAAGGTTCACAGCCAACTTACGGAGGTCAGAGTTCAACTGACCAGGG
AAGCGCAGGCAGC
