>Addgene plasmid #48357 | pHJ18 | addgene partial sequence | sequence record 72733 | pBRrevBam 5'-GGTGATGTCGGCGATATAGG-3'
CTGTGGCGCCGGTGATGCCGGCCACGATGCGTCCGGCGTAGAGGATCTGGCTAGCTTGCATGCCTGCAAG
GGGGCTCGAATCCCCCCATTTTCTTCTTTTACATCATCCCCCCTTCCTAACCAACCTGCAGGCGCACCTC
CCTGCTGTGCCATCAGATTACTCCGGGAACCTTTCCACGGAAAAGACACGAGACAAGGGAAAAGCCAAAT
GGGCAGGATCCATAACTTCGTATAATGTATGCTATACGAAGTTATGAATTCTCAGTTAGCCTCCCCCATC
TCCCGGGCAAACGTGCGCGCCAGGTCGCATATCGTCGGTATGGAGCCGGGGGTGGTGACGTGGGTCTGGA
CCATCCCGGAGGTAAGTTGCAGCAGGGCGTCCCGGCAGCCGGCGGGCGATTGGTCGTAATCCAGGATAAA
GACGTGCATGGAACGGAGGCGTTTGGCCAAGACGTCCAAGGCCCAGGCAAACACGTTATACAGGTCGCCG
TTGGGGGCCAGCAACTCGGGGGCCCGAAACAGGGTAAATAACGTGTCCCCGATATGGGGTCGTGGGCCCG
CGTTGCTCTGGGGCTCGGCACCCTGGGGCGGCACGGCCGTCCCCGAAAGCTGTCCCCAGTCCTCCCGCCA
CGACCCGCCGCACTGCAGATACCGCACCGTATTGGCAAGTAGCCCGTAAACGCGGCGAATCGCAGCCAGC
ATAGCCAGGTCCAGCCGCTCGCCGGGGCGCTGGCGTTTGGCCAGGCGGTCGATGTGTCTGTCCTCCGGAA
GGGCCCCAAGCACGATGTTGGTGCCGGGCAAGGTCGGCGGGATGAGGGCCACGAACGCCAGCACGGCCTG
GGGGGTCATGCTGCCCATAAGGTACCGCGCGGCCGGGTAGCACAGCATGACGGCGATGGGATGGCGGTCG
AGGAGGAGGGTGAGGGCCGGGGGCGGGGCATGTGAGCTCCCAGCCTCCCCCCCGATATGAGGAGCCAGAA
CGGCGTCGGTCACGGCATAAGGCATGCCCATTGTTATCTGGGCGCTTGTCATTACCACCGCCGCGTCCCC
GGCCGATATCTCACCCTGGTCGAGGCGGTGTTGTGTGGTGTA
